>Addgene plasmid #15822 | pcDNA3-DN-hCUL4B-FLAG | addgene full sequence | sequence record 228216 | Addgene NGS Result
GACGGATCGGGAGATCTCCCGATCCCCTATGGTGCACTCTCAGTACAATCTGCTCTGATGCCGCATAGTT
AAGCCAGTATCTGCTCCCTGCTTGTGTGTTGGAGGTCGCTGAGTAGTGCGCGAGCAAAATTTAAGCTACA
ACAAGGCAAGGCTTGACCGACAATTGCATGAAGAATCTGCTTAGGGTTAGGCGTTTTGCGCTGCTTCGCG
ATGTACGGGCCAGATATACGCGTTGACATTGATTATTGACTAGTTATTAATAGTAATCAATTACGGGGTC
ATTAGTTCATAGCCCATATATGGAGTTCCGCGTTACATAACTTACGGTAAATGGCCCGCCTGGCTGACCG
CCCAACGACCCCCGCCCATTGACGTCAATAATGACGTATGTTCCCATAGTAACGCCAATAGGGACTTTCC
ATTGACGTCAATGGGTGGAGTATTTACGGTAAACTGCCCACTTGGCAGTACATCAAGTGTATCATATGCC
AAGTACGCCCCCTATTGACGTCAATGACGGTAAATGGCCCGCCTGGCATTATGCCCAGTACATGACCTTA
TGGGACTTTCCTACTTGGCAGTACATCTACGTATTAGTCATCGCTATTACCATGGTGATGCGGTTTTGGC
AGTACATCAATGGGCGTGGATAGCGGTTTGACTCACGGGGATTTCCAAGTCTCCACCCCATTGACGTCAA
TGGGAGTTTGTTTTGGCACCAAAATCAACGGGACTTTCCAAAATGTCGTAACAACTCCGCCCCATTGACG
CAAATGGGCGGTAGGCGTGTACGGTGGGAGGTCTATATAAGCAGAGCTCTCTGGCTAACTAGAGAACCCA
CTGCTTACTGGCTTATCGAAATTAATACGACTCACTATAGGGAGACCCAAGCTTGGTACCGAGCTCGGAT
CCACCATGATGTCACAGTCATCTGGATCAGGAGATGGGAATGATGATGAGGCTACTACCTCTAAAGACGG
TGGTTTTTCTTCCCCCAGTCCCTCAGCTGCTGCTGCTGCTCAGGAGGTCAGATCTGCCACTGATGGTAAT
ACCAGCACCACTCCGCCCACCTCTGCCAAGAAGAGAAAGTTAAACAGCAGCAGCAGTAGCAGCAGTAACA
GTAGTAACGAGAGAGAAGACTTTGATTCCACCTCTTCCTCCTCTTCCACTCCTCCTTTACAACCCAGGGA
TTCGGCATCCCCTTCAACCTCGTCCTTCTGCCTGGGGGTTTCAGTGGCTGCTTCCAGCCACGTACCGATA
CAGAAGAAGCTGCGTTTTGAAGACACCCTGGAGTTTGTAGGGTTTGATGCGAAGATGGCTGAGGAATCCT
CCTCCTCCTCCTCCTCATCTTCACCAACTGCTGCAACATCTCAGCAGCAGCAACTTAAAAATAAGAGTAT
ATTAATCTCTTCTGTGGCTTCGGTGCATCATGCAAACGGCCTAGCCAAATCTTCTACCACCGTCTCTAGC
TTTGCTAACAGCAAACCTGGCTCTGCTAAGAAGTTAGTGATCAAGAACTTTAAAGATAAGCCTAAATTAC
CAGAAAACTACACAGATGAAACCTGGCAAAAACTGAAAGAAGCAGTGGAAGCTATTCAGAATAGTACTTC
AATTAAGTACAATTTAGAAGAACTCTACCAGGCTGTAGAAAATCTCTGTTCTTACAAGATTTCTGCAAAC
TTGTACAAACAGCTGAGACAGATCTGCGAAGATCACATCAAAGCACAGATTCATCAATTCAGAGAGGATT
CATTGGATAGCGTTCTTTTTTTAAAGAAGATTGATAGATGCTGGCAAAACCATTGCAGACAAATGATCAT
GATCAGGAGCATTTTTTTGTTTCTGGATAGAACTTACGTTCTTCAGAATTCAATGCTACCCTCCATTTGG
GACATGGGACTGGAGTTATTTAGGGCTCATATTATAAGTGATCAGAAAGTGCAGAATAAGACAATTGATG
GCATTCTTCTCTTGATTGAGAGGGAAAGGAATGGTGAAGCAATTGATAGAAGTTTACTTCGAAGCCTTTT
AAGCATGCTGTCTGATTTGCAAATTTATCAAGATTCTTTTGAACAACGATTTTTGGAAGAAACTAACCGG
CTCTATGCAGCTGAAGGCCAAAAATTAATGCAAGAAAGAGAGGTTCCTGAATATCTACATCATGTTAACA
AACGTCTAGAAGAAGAAGCAGACAGACTTATTACTTACTTAGATCAGACCACCCAGAAGTCATTAATTGC
TACTGTAGAAAAACAACTTCTAGGTGAACACTTAACAGCAATTCTTCAGAAAGGTTTAAATAACCTCCTT
GATGAAAACCGAATTCAAGATTTGTCTCTTCTGTATCAGCTCTTCAGTAGAGTTCGAGGTGGAGTTCAGG
TTCTTTTGCAGCAGTGGATCGAATATATCAAGGCATTTGGCAGCACTATTGTAATTAATCCTGAAAAAGA
TAAAACCATGGTTCAAGAATTGCTGGATTTTAAAGATAAGGTTGACCATATAATTGATATCTGCTTTCTG
AAGAATGAGAAATTTATCAATGCCATGAAAGAAGCATTTGAAACGTTCATTAACAAAAGACCAAATAAAC
CAGCTGAACTTATAGCTAAGTATGTAGATTCAAAACTTCGTGCAGGCAACAAAGAAGCTACAGATGAAGA
ACTTGAGAAAATGTTGGATAAAATTATGATCATATTTGACTACAAGGATGACGATGACAAGTAGTCGAGC
ATGCATCTAGAGGGCCCTATTCTATAGTGTCACCTAAATGCTAGAGCTCGCTGATCAGCCTCGACTGTGC
CTTCTAGTTGCCAGCCATCTGTTGTTTGCCCCTCCCCCGTGCCTTCCTTGACCCTGGAAGGTGCCACTCC
CACTGTCCTTTCCTAATAAAATGAGGAAATTGCATCGCATTGTCTGAGTAGGTGTCATTCTATTCTGGGG
GGTGGGGTGGGGCAGGACAGCAAGGGGGAGGATTGGGAAGACAATAGCAGGCATGCTGGGGATGCGGTGG
GCTCTATGGCTTCTGAGGCGGAAAGAACCAGCTGGGGCTCTAGGGGGTATCCCC
[124 nt withheld, positions 3065-3188]
C
[91 nt withheld, positions 3190-3280]
A
[49 nt withheld, positions 3282-3330]
CCTTTGACGTTGGAGTCCACGTTCTTT
[37 nt withheld, positions 3358-3394]
ACCCTATCTCGGTCTATTCTTTTGATTTATAAGGGATTTTGCCGATTTCGGCCTATTGGTTAAAAAATGA
GCTGATTTAACAAAAATTTAACGCGAATTAATTCTGTGGAATGTGTGTCAGTTAGGGTGTGGAAAGTCCC
CAGGCTCCCCAGCAGGCAGAAGTATGCAAAGCATGCATCTCAATTAGTCAGCAACCAGGTGTGGAAAGTC
CCCAGGCTCCCCAGCAGGCAGAAGTATGCAAAGCATGCATCTCAATTAGTCAGCAACCATAGTCCCGCCC
CTAACTCCGCCCATCCCGCCCCTAACTCCGCCCAGTTCCGCCCATTCTCCGCCCCATGGCTGACTAATTT
TTTTTATTTATGCAGAGGCCGAGGCCGCCTCTGCCTCTGAGCTATTCCAGAAGTAGTGAGGAGGCTTTTT
TGGAGGCCTAGGCTTTTGCAAAAAGCTCCCGGGAGCTTGTATATCCATTTTCGGATCTGATCAAGAGACA
GGATGAGGATCGTTTCGCATGATTGAACAAGATGGATTGCACGCAGGTTCTCCGGCCGCTTGGGTGGAGA
GGCTATTCGGCTATGACTGGGCACAACAGACAATCGGCTGCTCTGATGCCGCCGTGTTCCGGCTGTCAGC
GCAGGGGCGCCCGGTTCTTTTTGTCAAGACCGACCTGTCCGGTGCCCTGAATGAACTGCAGGACGAGGCA
GCGCGGCTATCGTGGCTGGCCACGACGGGCGTTCCTTGCGCAGCTGTGCTCGACGTTGTCACTGAAGCGG
GAAGGGACTGGCTGCTATTGGGCGAAGTGCCGGGGCAGGATCTCCTGTCATCTCACCTTGCTCCTGCCGA
GAAAGTATCCATCATGGCTGATGCAATGCGGCGGCTGCATACGCTTGATCCGGCTACCTGCCCATTCGAC
CACCAAGCGAAACATCGCATCGAGCGAGCACGTACTCGGATGGAAGCCGGTCTTGTCGATCAGGATGATC
TGGACGAAGAGCATCAGGGGCTCGCGCCAGCCGAACTGTTCGCCAGGCTCAAGGCGCGCATGCCCGACGG
CGAGGATCTCGTCGTGACCCATGGCGATGCCTGCTTGCCGAATATCATGGTGGAAAATGGCCGCTTTTCT
GGATTCATCGACTGTGGCCGGCTGGGTGTGGCGGACCGCTATCAGGACATAGCGTTGGCTACCCGTGATA
TTGCTGAAGAGCTTGGCGGCGAATGGGCTGACCGCTTCCTCGTGCTTTACGGTATCGCCGCTCCCGATTC
GCAGCGCATCGCCTTCTATCGCCTTCTTGACGAGTTCTTCTGAGCGGGACTCTGGGGTTCGAAATGACCG
ACCAAGCGACGCCCAACCTGCCATCACGAGATTTCGATTCCACCGCCGCCTTCTATGAAAGGTTGGGCTT
CGGAATCGTTTTCCGGGACGCCGGCTGGATGATCCTCCAGCGCGGGGATCTCATGCTGGAGTTCTTCGCC
CACCCCAACTTGTTTATTGCAGCTTATAATGGTTACAAATAAAGCAATAGCATCACAAATTTCACAAATA
AAGCATTTTTTTCACTGCATTCTAGTTGTGGTTTGTCCAAACTCATCAATGTATCTTATCATGTCTGTAT
ACCGTCGACCTCTAGCTAGAGCTTGGCGTAATCATGGTCATAGCTGTTTCCTGTGTGAAATTGTTATCCG
CTCACAATTCCACACAACATACGAGCCGGAAGCATAAAGTGTAAAGCCTGGGGTGCCTAATGAGTGAGCT
AACTCACATTAATTGCGTTGCGCTCACTGCCCGCTTTCCAGTCGGGAAACCTGTCGTGCCAGCTGCATTA
ATGAATCGGCCAACGCGCGGGGAGAGGCGGTTTGCGTATTGGGCGCTCTTCCGCTTCCTCGCTCACTGAC
TCGCTGCGCTCGGTCGTTCGGCTGCGGCGAGCGGTATCAGCTCACTCAAAGGCGGTAATACGGTTATCCA
CAGAATCAGGGGATAACGCAGGAAAGAACATGTGAGCAAAAGGCCAGCAAAAGGCCAGGAACCGTAAAAA
GGCCGCGTTGCTGGCGTTTTTCCATAGGCTCCGCCCCCCTGACGAGCATCACAAAAATCGACGCTCAAGT
CAGAGGTGGCGAAACCCGACAGGACTATAAAGATACCAGGCGTTTCCCCCTGGAAGCTCCCTCGTGCGCT
CTCCTGTTCCGACCCTGCCGCTTACCGGATACCTGTCCGCCTTTCTCCCTTCGGGAAGCGTGGCGCTTTC
TCATAGCTCACGCTGTAGGTATCTCAGTTCGGTGTAGGTCGTTCGCTCCAAGCTGGGCTGTGTGCACGAA
CCCCCCGTTCAGCCCGACCGCTGCGCCTTATCCGGTAACTATCGTCTTGAGTCCAACCCGGTAAGACACG
ACTTATCGCCACTGGCAGCAGCCACTGGTAACAGGATTAGCAGAGCGAGGTATGTAGGCGGTGCTACAGA
GTTCTTGAAGTGGTGGCCTAACTACGGCTACACTAGAAGAACAGTATTTGGTATCTGCGCTCTGCTGAAG
CCAGTTACCTTCGGAAAAAGAGTTGGTAGCTCTTGATCCGGCAAACAAACCACCGCTGGTAGCGGTGGTT
TTTTTGTTTGCAAGCAGCAGATTACGCGCAGAAAAAAAGGATCTCAAGAAGATCCTTTGATCTTTTCTAC
GGGGTCTGACGCTCAGTGGAACGAAAACTCACGTTAAGGGATTTTGGTCATGAGATTATCAAAAAGGATC
TTCACCTAGATCCTTTTAAATTAAAAATGAAGTTTTAAATCAATCTAAAGTATATATGAGTAAACTTGGT
CTGACAGTTACCAATGCTTAATCAGTGAGGCACCTATCTCAGCGATCTGTCTATTTCGTTCATCCATAGT
TGCCTGACTCCCCGTCGTGTAGATAACTACGATACGGGAGGGCTTACCATCTGGCCCCAGTGCTGCAATG
ATACCGCGAGACCCACGCTCACCGGCTCCAGATTTATCAGCAATAAACCAGCCAGCCGGAAGGGCCGAGC
GCAGAAGTGGTCCTGCAACTTTATCCGCCTCCATCCAGTCTATTAATTGTTGCCGGGAAGCTAGAGTAAG
TAGTTCGCCAGTTAATAGTTTGCGCAACGTTGTTGCCATTGCTACAGGCATCGTGGTGTCACGCTCGTCG
TTTGGTATGGCTTCATTCAGCTCCGGTTCCCAACGATCAAGGCGAGTTACATGATCCCCCATGTTGTGCA
AAAAAGCGGTTAGCTCCTTCGGTCCTCCGATCGTTGTCAGAAGTAAGTTGGCCGCAGTGTTATCACTCAT
GGTTATGGCAGCACTGCATAATTCTCTTACTGTCATGCCATCCGTAAGATGCTTTTCTGTGACTGGTGAG
TACTCAACCAAGTCATTCTGAGAATAGTGTATGCGGCGACCGAGTTGCTCTTGCCCGGCGTCAATACGGG
ATAATACCGCGCCACATAGCAGAACTTTAAAAGTGCTCATCATTGGAAAACGTTCTTCGGGGCGAAAACT
CTCAAGGATCTTACCGCTGTTGAGATCCAGTTCGATGTAACCCACTCGTGCACCCAACTGATCTTCAGCA
TCTTTTACTTTCACCAGCGTTTCTGGGTGAGCAAAAACAGGAAGGCAAAATGCCGCAAAAAAGGGAATAA
GGGCGACACGGAAATGTTGAATACTCATACTCTTCCTTTTTCAATATTATTGAAGCATTTATCAGGGTTA
TTGTCTCATGAGCGGATACATATTTGAATGTATTTAGAAAAATAAACAAATAGGGGTTCCGCGCACATTT
CCCCGAAAAGTGCCACCTGACGTC
Features (pLannotate 1.2.2; 22 found; start..end, strand, type, name):
     28..80      -  misc_feature   bom (fragment): basis of mobility region from pBR322
    235..614     +  enhancer       CMV enhancer: human cytomegalovirus immediate early enhancer
    615..818     +  promoter       CMV promoter: human cytomegalovirus (CMV) immediate early promoter
    814..847     +  LTR            5' LTR (truncated) (fragment): truncated 5' long terminal repeat (LTR) from HIV-1
    863..881     +  promoter       T7 promoter: promoter for bacteriophage T7 RNA polymerase
    916..2697    +  CDS            CUL4B (fragment): CUL4B_HUMAN - Also known as KIAA0695. Experimental evidence at protein level: Swiss-Prot protein existence level 1. Core component of multiple cullin-RING-based E3 ubiquitin- protein ligase complexes which mediate the ubiquitination and subsequent proteasomal degradation of target proteins. The functional specificity of the E3 ubiquitin-protein ligase complex depends on the variable substrate recognition subunit. CUL4B may act within the complex as a scaffold protein, contributing to catalysis through positioning of the substrate and the ubiquitin-conjugating enzyme. Plays a role as part of th
   2701..2721    +  CDS            FLAG (fragment): FLAG® epitope tag, followed by an enterokinase cleavage site
   2751..2769    -  promoter       SP6 promoter: promoter for bacteriophage SP6 RNA polymerase
   2795..3019    +  polyA_signal   bGH poly(A) signal: bovine growth hormone polyadenylation signal
   3023..3044    +  promoter       SV40 promoter (fragment): SV40 enhancer and early promoter
   3065..3493    +  rep_origin     f1 ori (sequence partly withheld): f1 bacteriophage origin of replication; arrow indicates direction of (+) strand synthesis
   3507..3836    +  promoter       SV40 promoter: SV40 enhancer and early promoter
   3903..4694    +  CDS            neo: KKA2_KLEPN - Also known as kan, nptII. Experimental evidence at protein level: Swiss-Prot protein existence level 1. Resistance to kanamycin, neomycin, paromomycin, ribostamycin, butirosin and gentamicin B. From Klebsiella pneumoniae.
   4718..4876    +  CDS            ble (fragment): BLE_KLEPN - Experimental evidence at protein level: Swiss-Prot protein existence level 1. Binding protein with a strong affinity to the bleomycin family of antibiotics. Binds to CL990; an antimitotic-antibiotic compound. From Klebsiella pneumoniae.
   4871..4992    +  polyA_signal   SV40 poly(A) signal: SV40 polyadenylation signal
   5065..5081    -  protein_bind   lac operator: The lac repressor binds to the lac operator to inhibit transcription in E. coli. This inhibition can be relieved by adding lactose or isopropyl-β-D-thiogalactopyranoside (IPTG). lac repressor encoded by lacI
   5089..5119    -  promoter       lac promoter: promoter for the E. coli lac operon
   5134..5155    -  protein_bind   CAP binding site: CAP binding activates transcription in the presence of cAMP. E. coli catabolite activator protein
   5168..5260    -  CDS            lacI (fragment): lac repressor; lacI; The lac repressor binds to the lac operator to inhibit transcription in E. coli. This inhibition can be relieved by adding lactose or isopropyl-β-D-thiogalactopyranoside (IPTG).
   5443..6031    -  rep_origin     ori: high-copy-number ColE1/pMB1/pBR322/pUC origin of replication
   6202..7062    -  CDS            AmpR: β-lactamase; bla; confers resistance to ampicillin, carbenicillin, and related antibiotics
   7063..7167    -  promoter       AmpR promoter: bla
