[The description below was written by a language model from this plasmid's Addgene catalogue record and pLannotate feature annotations shown in this document.]
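Description:
pcDNA3-DN-hCUL4B-FLAG is a mammalian expression plasmid built on the Invitrogen pcDNA3.1(+) backbone (the name says pcDNA3, and the presence of an SP6 promoter downstream of the insert is more typical of that earlier vector). It carries a dominant-negative form of human Cullin 4B. It is propagated in E. coli through a high-copy ColE1/pUC-type origin with ampicillin selection from the β-lactamase gene. An f1 origin is also present, which allows single-stranded DNA production. For mammalian cells, an SV40 early promoter drives a neomycin phosphotransferase cassette ending in an SV40 polyadenylation signal, so stable transfectants can be selected with G418. The sequenced plasmid is about 7.2 kb, consistent with a 5.4 kb backbone plus an insert of roughly 1.8 kb.

The payload is a C-terminally truncated CUL4B open reading frame encoding amino acids 1–594, fused at its C terminus to a FLAG epitope for detection and immunoprecipitation. Expression is driven by the CMV immediate-early enhancer and promoter and terminated by the bovine growth hormone polyadenylation signal. T7 and SP6 promoters flank the insert and could support in vitro transcription. The short HIV-1 LTR, ble and lacI fragments in the feature table are probably annotation artefacts or backbone remnants rather than functional parts.

CUL4B is the scaffold of cullin-RING E3 ubiquitin ligases. A truncation that keeps the N-terminal region would be expected to bind substrate-adaptor components while lacking the C-terminal part that recruits the catalytic RING subunit, thereby sequestering adaptors and substrates in inactive complexes. The associated publication concerns identifying substrates of ubiquitin ligases, which fits use of this construct to block CUL4B-dependent degradation and test whether a candidate protein is stabilised.
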