Addgene plasmid #15822: pcDNA3-DN-hCUL4B-FLAG
Depositing lab: Wade Harper. Publication: Identification of substrates for F-box proteins. Jin J, Ang XL, Shirogane T, Wade Harper J. Methods Enzymol. 2005;399:287-309. doi: 10.1016/S0076-6879(05)99020-4. PubMed 16338364.
Backbone
  Vector backbone: pcDNA3.1(+)
  Backbone manufacturer: Invitrogen
  Backbone size w/o insert (bp): 5400
  Vector type: Mammalian Expression
  Selectable markers: Neomycin (select with G418)
Growth in bacteria
  Bacterial resistance: Ampicillin, 100 μg/mL
  Growth temperature: 37°C
  Growth strain: DH5alpha
  Copy number: High Copy
Gene/Insert
  Gene/Insert name: Cullin4B (alt names: Cullin 4B; Cul4B)
  Species: H. sapiens (human)
  Insert size (bp): 1800
  Mutation: Dominant negative: N594
  Entrez Gene: CUL4B (a.k.a. CUL-4B, MRXHF2, MRXS15, MRXSC, SFM2)
  Tag / fusion protein: Flag (C terminal on insert)
  Cloning method: Restriction Enzyme; 5′ cloning site BamHI (not destroyed)
  Sequencing primers: 5′ CMV-F; 3′ BGH-rev
Terms and licenses: Academic/Nonprofit Terms; Industry Terms: Not Available to Industry
Depositor comments: C-terminal truncation of hCul4B: amino acids 1-594.
How to cite: pcDNA3-DN-hCUL4B-FLAG was a gift from Wade Harper (Addgene plasmid # 15822 ; http://n2t.net/addgene:15822 ; RRID:Addgene_15822)
