>Addgene plasmid #15822 | pcDNA3-DN-hCUL4B-FLAG | addgene partial sequence | sequence record 22275 | 15822 with BGHrev
TATAGAATAGGGCCCTCTAGATGCATGCTCGACTACTTGTCATCGTCATCCTTGTAGTCAAATATGATCA
TAATTTTATCCAACATTTTCTCAAGTTCTTCATCTGTAGCTTCTTTGTTGCCTGCACGAAGTTTTGAATC
TACATACTTAGCTATAAGTTCAGCTGGTTTATTTGGTCTTTTGTTAATGAACGTTTCAAATGCTTCTTTC
ATGGCATTGATAAATTTCTCATTCTTCAGAAAGCAGATATCAATTATATGGTCAACCTTATCTTTAAAAT
CCAGCAATTCTTGAACCATGGTTTTATCTTTTTCAGGATTAATTACAATAGTGCTGCCAAATGCCTTGAT
ATATTCGATCCACTGCTGCAAAAGAACCTGAACTCCACCTCGAACTCTACTGAAGAGCTGATACAGAAGA
GACAAATCTTGAATTCGGTTTTCATCAAGGAGGTTATTTAAACCTTTCTGAAGAATTGCTGTTAAGTGTT
CACCTAGAAGTTGTTTTTCTACAGTAGCAATTAATGACTTCTGGGTGGTCTGATCTAAGTAAGTAATAAG
TCTGTCTGCTTCTTCTTCTAGACGTTTGTTAACATGATGTAGATATTCAGGAACCTCTCTTTCTTGCATT
AATTTTTGGCCTTCAGCTGCAT
